Addgene plasmid #230622: AiP1326 - pAAV-AiE2057m_3xC2-minBG-SYFP2-WPRE3-BGHpA
Purpose: AiE2057m_3xC2 is an enhancer sequence, designed to drive AAV-mediated transgene expression in specific populations of brain cells
Depositing lab: Allen Institute for Brain Science & Bosiljka Tasic. Depositing organization: Allen Institute. Publication: A suite of enhancer AAVs and transgenic mouse lines for genetic access to cortical cell types. Ben-Simon Y, Hooper M, Narayan S, Daigle TL, Dwivedi D, Way SW, Oster A, Stafford DA, Mich JK, Taormina MJ, Martinez RA, Opitz-Araya X, Roth JR, Alexander JR, Allen S, Amster A, Arbuckle J, Ayala A, Baker PM, Bakken TE, Barcelli T, Barta S, Bendrick J, Bertagnolli D, Bielstein C, Bishwakarma P, Bowlus J, Boyer G, Brouner K, Casian B, Casper T, Chakka AB, Chakrabarty R, Chance RK, Chavan S, Clark M, Colbert K, Collman F, Daniel S, Departee M, DiValentin P, Donadio N, Dotson N, Egdorf T, Fliss T, Gabitto M, Garcia J, Gary A, Gasperini M, Gloe J, Goldy J, Gore BB, Graybuck L, Greisman N, Haeseleer F, Halterman C, Haradon Z, Hastings SD, Helback O, Ho W, Hockemeyer D, Huang C, Huff S, Hunker A, Johansen N, Jones D, Juneau Z, Kalmbach B, Kannan M, Khem S, Kussick E, Kutsal R, Larsen R, Lee C, Lee AY, Leibly M, Lenz GH, Li S, Liang E, Lusk N, Madigan Z, Malloy J, Malone J, McCue R, Melchor J, Mollenkopf T, Moosman S, Morin E, Newman D, Ng L, Ngo K, Omstead V, Otto S, Oyama A, Pena N, Pham T, Phillips E, Pom CA, Potekhina L, Ransford S, Ray PL, Rette D, Reynoldson C, Rimorin C, Rocha D, Ruiz A, Sanchez REA, Sawyer L, Sedeno-Cortes A, Sevigny JP, Shapovalova N, Shepard N, Shulga L, Sigler AR, Siverts L, Soliman S, Somasundaram S, Staats B, Stewart K, Szelenyi E, Tieu M, Trader C, Tran A, van Velthoven CTJ, Walker M, Wang Y, Weed N, Wirthlin M, Wood T, Wynalda B, Yao Z, Zhou T, Ariza J, Dee N, Reding M, Ronellenfitch K, Mufti S, Sunkin SM, Smith KA, Esposito L, Waters J, Thyagarajan B, Yao S, Lein ES, Zeng H, Levi BP, Ngai J, Ting JT, Tasic B. Cell. 2025 May 16:S0092-8674(25)00513-6. doi: 10.1016/j.cell.2025.05.002. PubMed 40403729.
Backbone
  Vector backbone: pAAV2
  Vector type: AAV
Growth in bacteria
  Bacterial resistance: Ampicillin, 100 μg/mL
  Growth temperature: 37°C
  Growth strain: NEB Stable
  Copy number: High Copy
Gene/Insert
  Gene/Insert name: SYFP2
  Species: Synthetic
  Promoter: minBG
  Cloning method: Restriction Enzyme; 5′ cloning site MluI (unknown if destroyed); 3′ cloning site SacI (unknown if destroyed)
Terms and licenses: Academic/Nonprofit Terms; Industry Terms: Not Available to Industry
How to cite: AiP1326 - pAAV-AiE2057m_3xC2-minBG-SYFP2-WPRE3-BGHpA was a gift from Allen Institute for Brain Science & Bosiljka Tasic (Addgene plasmid # 230622 ; http://n2t.net/addgene:230622 ; RRID:Addgene_230622)
