[The description below was written by a language model from this plasmid's Addgene catalogue record and pLannotate feature annotations shown in this document.]
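Description:
AiP1326 - pAAV-AiE2057m_3xC2-minBG-SYFP2-WPRE3-BGHpA is an AAV transfer plasmid built on a pAAV2 backbone and intended for packaging an enhancer-driven fluorescent reporter into recombinant adeno-associated virus. In bacteria it is maintained through a high-copy ColE1/pUC-type origin and selected with ampicillin via the β-lactamase gene and its native promoter. An f1 phage origin and small remnants of pBR322 bom and rop sequences are also present in the backbone. The full sequenced record is 4,772 nt.

The payload lies between AAV2 inverted terminal repeats, which provide the signals for genome replication and encapsidation. The annotation detects a complete ITR downstream of the cassette and only short fragments at the upstream end, which is common for these structured repeats in sequencing-derived annotation. Expression is controlled by the AiE2057m_3xC2 enhancer placed upstream of minBG, a minimal promoter. Neither element is called by the automated annotation, but they presumably occupy the unannotated region preceding the reporter. The name suggests a concatenated three-copy core of the enhancer, though the record does not spell this out. The minimal promoter is expected to have little activity alone, so that cell-type selectivity comes from the enhancer. The reporter is SYFP2, a rapidly maturing monomeric yellow fluorescent protein derived from Aequorea victoria. It is followed by WPRE3, a shortened woodchuck hepatitis virus posttranscriptional element (annotated as two WPRE fragments) that boosts transcript expression, and by the bovine growth hormone polyadenylation signal.

The stated purpose is to drive AAV-mediated transgene expression in specific populations of brain cells. The construct belongs to a collection of enhancer AAVs for genetic access to cortical cell types, but the record does not say which population this enhancer targets.
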