Features (pLannotate 1.2.2; 14 found; start..end, strand, type, name):
     12..39      +  repeat_region  AAV2 ITR (fragment): inverted terminal repeat of adeno-associated virus serotype 2 inverted
     68..95      +  repeat_region  AAV2 ITR (fragment): inverted terminal repeat of adeno-associated virus serotype 2 inverted
    790..1506    +  CDS            SYFP2: SYFP2 is a basic (constitutively fluorescent) yellow fluorescent protein published in 2006, derived from Aequorea victoria. It is reported to be a very rapidly-maturing monomer with moderate acid sensitivity.
   1546..1703    +  misc_feature   WPRE (fragment): woodchuck hepatitis virus posttranscriptional regulatory element
   1709..1789    +  misc_feature   WPRE (fragment): woodchuck hepatitis virus posttranscriptional regulatory element
   1806..1917    +  polyA_signal   bGH poly(A) signal: bovine growth hormone polyadenylation signal
   2035..2175    +  repeat_region  AAV2 ITR: inverted terminal repeat of adeno-associated virus serotype 2 inverted
   2180..2231    -  misc_feature   bom (fragment): basis of mobility region from pBR322
   2250..2705    +  rep_origin     f1 ori (sequence partly withheld): f1 bacteriophage origin of replication; arrow indicates direction of (+) strand synthesis
   2706..2755    -  misc_feature   bom (fragment): basis of mobility region from pBR322
   2857..2892    -  CDS            rop (fragment): Rop protein, which maintains plasmids at low copy number; rop
   2987..3091    +  promoter       AmpR promoter: bla
   3092..3952    +  CDS            AmpR: β-lactamase; bla; confers resistance to ampicillin, carbenicillin, and related antibiotics
   4123..4711    +  rep_origin     ori: high-copy-number ColE1/pMB1/pBR322/pUC origin of replication
>Addgene plasmid #230622 | AiP1326 - pAAV-AiE2057m_3xC2-minBG-SYFP2-WPRE3-BGHpA | addgene full sequence | sequence record 470406 | Addgene NGS Result
CCTGCAGGCAGCTGCGCGCTCGCTCGCTCACTGAGGCCGCCCGGGCGTCGGGCGACCTTTGGTCGCCCGG
CCTCAGTGAGCGAGCGAGCGCGCAGAGAGGGAGTGGCCAACTCCATCACTAGGGGTTCCTGCGGCCGCAC
GCGTATGCCAGGACACACATGTTTTCTTGACCCCACTTCTCTGATCACTCATCGCTCTGCTTCCTCAGCC
TGTTGTTGGTACCAGTTCTCAGATAGTTGCAGTCTCCAAGTTCAGTTCCTACCGATTTATGCCATGCTGT
CTTTTTTGAGAAATACCACTCACCATGTGAGTGAATCTGTGAATATGCCAGGACACACATGTTTTCTTGA
CCCCACTTCTCTGATCACTCATCGCTCTGCTTCCTCAGCCTGTTGTTGGTACCAGTTCTCAGATAGTTGC
AGTCTCCAAGTTCAGTTCCTACCGATTTATGCCATGCTGTCTTTTTTGAGAAATACCACTCACCATGTGA
GTGAATCTGTGAATATGCCAGGACACACATGTTTTCTTGACCCCACTTCTCTGATCACTCATCGCTCTGC
TTCCTCAGCCTGTTGTTGGTACCAGTTCTCAGATAGTTGCAGTCTCCAAGTTCAGTTCCTACCGATTTAT
GCCATGCTGTCTTTTTTGAGAAATACCACTCACCATGTGAGTGAATCTGTGAATCTTAAGGAGCTCGGGC
TGGGCATAAAAGTCAGGGCAGAGCCATCTATTGCTTACATTTGCTTCTGGGATCCAGATCTTTCGAAGCT
AGCGCTACCGGTCGCCACCATGGTGAGCAAGGGCGAGGAGCTGTTCACCGGGGTGGTGCCCATCCTGGTC
GAGCTGGACGGCGACGTAAACGGCCACAAGTTCAGCGTGTCCGGCGAGGGCGAGGGCGATGCCACCTACG
GCAAGCTGACCCTGAAGCTGATCTGCACCACCGGCAAGCTGCCCGTGCCCTGGCCCACCCTCGTGACCAC
CCTGGGCTACGGCGTGCAGTGCTTCGCCCGCTACCCCGACCACATGAAGCAGCACGACTTCTTCAAGTCC
GCCATGCCCGAAGGCTACGTCCAGGAGCGCACCATCTTCTTCAAGGACGACGGCAACTACAAGACCCGCG
CCGAGGTGAAGTTCGAGGGCGACACCCTGGTGAACCGCATCGAGCTGAAGGGCATCGACTTCAAGGAGGA
CGGCAACATCCTGGGGCACAAGCTGGAGTACAACTACAACAGCCACAACGTCTATATCACCGCCGACAAG
CAGAAGAACGGCATCAAGGCCAACTTCAAGATCCGCCACAACATCGAGGACGGCGGCGTGCAGCTCGCCG
ACCACTACCAGCAGAACACCCCCATCGGCGACGGCCCCGTGCTGCTGCCCGACAACCACTACCTGAGCTA
CCAGTCCAAGCTGAGCAAAGACCCCAACGAGAAGCGCGATCACATGGTCCTGCTGGAGTTCGTGACCGCC
GCCGGGATCACTCTCGGCATGGACGAGCTGTACAAGTAAGTCGACGGCGCGCCGCGGCCGCGAATTCGAT
ATCATAATCAACCTCTGGATTACAAAATTTGTGAAAGATTGACTGGTATTCTTAACTATGTTGCTCCTTT
TACGCTATGTGGATACGCTGCTTTAATGCCTTTGTATCATGCTATTGCTTCCCGTATGGCTTTCATTTTC
TCCTCCTTGTATAAATCCTGGTTAGTTCTTGCCACGGCGGAACTCATCGCCGCCTGCCTTGCCCGCTGCT
GGACAGGGGCTCGGCTGTTGGGCACTGACAATTCCGTGGCTCGAGAGATCTTCGACTGTGCCTTCTAGTT
GCCAGCCATCTGTTGTTTGCCCCTCCCCCGTGCCTTCCTTGACCCTGGAAGGTGCCACTCCCACTGTCCT
TTCCTAATAAAATGAGGAAATTGCATCGCATTGTCTGAGTAGGTGTCATTCTATTCTGGGGGGTGGGGTG
GGGCAGGACAGCAAGGGGGAGGATTGGGAAGACAATAGCAGGCATGAGATCTCACGTGCGGACCGAGCGG
CCGCAGGAACCCCTAGTGATGGAGTTGGCCACTCCCTCTCTGCGCGCTCGCTCGCTCACTGAGGCCGGGC
GACCAAAGGTCGCCCGACGCCCGGGCTTTGCCCGGGCGGCCTCAGTGAGCGAGCGAGCGCGCAGCTGCCT
GCAGGGGCGCCTGATGCGGTATTTTCTCCTTACGCATCTGTGCGGTATTTCACACCGCATA
[95 nt withheld, positions 2232-2326]
T
[46 nt withheld, positions 2328-2373]
C
[141 nt withheld, positions 2375-2515]
CCTTTGACGTTGGAGTCCACGTTCTTT
[37 nt withheld, positions 2543-2579]
ACTCTATCTCGGGCTATTCTTTTGATTTATAAGGGATTTTGCCGATTTCGGTCTATTGGTTAAAAAATGA
GCTGATTTAACAAAAATTTAACGCGAATTTTAACAAAATATTAACGTTTACAATTTTATGGTGCACTCTC
AGTACAATCTGCTCTGATGCCGCATAGTTAAGCCAGCCCCGACACCCGCCAACACCCGCTGACGCGCCCT
GACGGGCTTGTCTGCTCCCGGCATCCGCTTACAGACAAGCTGTGACCGTCTCCGGGAGCTGCATGTGTCA
GAGGTTTTCACCGTCATCACCGAAACGCGCGAGACGAAAGGGCCTCGTGATACGCCTATTTTTATAGGTT
AATGTCATGATAATAATGGTTTCTTAGACGTCAGGTGGCACTTTTCGGGGAAATGTGCGCGGAACCCCTA
TTTGTTTATTTTTCTAAATACATTCAAATATGTATCCGCTCATGAGACAATAACCCTGATAAATGCTTCA
ATAATATTGAAAAAGGAAGAGTATGAGTATTCAACATTTCCGTGTCGCCCTTATTCCCTTTTTTGCGGCA
TTTTGCCTTCCTGTTTTTGCTCACCCAGAAACGCTGGTGAAAGTAAAAGATGCTGAAGATCAGTTGGGTG
CACGAGTGGGTTACATCGAACTGGATCTCAACAGCGGTAAGATCCTTGAGAGTTTTCGCCCCGAAGAACG
TTTTCCAATGATGAGCACTTTTAAAGTTCTGCTATGTGGCGCGGTATTATCCCGTATTGACGCCGGGCAA
GAGCAACTCGGTCGCCGCATACACTATTCTCAGAATGACTTGGTTGAGTACTCACCAGTCACAGAAAAGC
ATCTTACGGATGGCATGACAGTAAGAGAATTATGCAGTGCTGCCATAACCATGAGTGATAACACTGCGGC
CAACTTACTTCTGACAACGATCGGAGGACCGAAGGAGCTAACCGCTTTTTTGCACAACATGGGGGATCAT
GTAACTCGCCTTGATCGTTGGGAACCGGAGCTGAATGAAGCCATACCAAACGACGAGCGTGACACCACGA
TGCCTGTAGCAATGGCAACAACGTTGCGCAAACTATTAACTGGCGAACTACTTACTCTAGCTTCCCGGCA
ACAATTAATAGACTGGATGGAGGCGGATAAAGTTGCAGGACCACTTCTGCGCTCGGCCCTTCCGGCTGGC
TGGTTTATTGCTGATAAATCTGGAGCCGGTGAGCGTGGGTCTCGCGGTATCATTGCAGCACTGGGGCCAG
ATGGTAAGCCCTCCCGTATCGTAGTTATCTACACGACGGGGAGTCAGGCAACTATGGATGAACGAAATAG
ACAGATCGCTGAGATAGGTGCCTCACTGATTAAGCATTGGTAACTGTCAGACCAAGTTTACTCATATATA
CTTTAGATTGATTTAAAACTTCATTTTTAATTTAAAAGGATCTAGGTGAAGATCCTTTTTGATAATCTCA
TGACCAAAATCCCTTAACGTGAGTTTTCGTTCCACTGAGCGTCAGACCCCGTAGAAAAGATCAAAGGATC
TTCTTGAGATCCTTTTTTTCTGCGCGTAATCTGCTGCTTGCAAACAAAAAAACCACCGCTACCAGCGGTG
GTTTGTTTGCCGGATCAAGAGCTACCAACTCTTTTTCCGAAGGTAACTGGCTTCAGCAGAGCGCAGATAC
CAAATACTGTTCTTCTAGTGTAGCCGTAGTTAGGCCACCACTTCAAGAACTCTGTAGCACCGCCTACATA
CCTCGCTCTGCTAATCCTGTTACCAGTGGCTGCTGCCAGTGGCGATAAGTCGTGTCTTACCGGGTTGGAC
TCAAGACGATAGTTACCGGATAAGGCGCAGCGGTCGGGCTGAACGGGGGGTTCGTGCACACAGCCCAGCT
TGGAGCGAACGACCTACACCGAACTGAGATACCTACAGCGTGAGCTATGAGAAAGCGCCACGCTTCCCGA
AGGGAGAAAGGCGGACAGGTATCCGGTAAGCGGCAGGGTCGGAACAGGAGAGCGCACGAGGGAGCTTCCA
GGGGGAAACGCCTGGTATCTTTATAGTCCTGTCGGGTTTCGCCACCTCTGACTTGAGCGTCGATTTTTGT
GATGCTCGTCAGGGGGGCGGAGCCTATGGAAAAACGCCAGCAACGCGGCCTTTTTACGGTTCCTGGCCTT
TTGCTGGCCTTTTGCTCACATGT
